>Addgene plasmid #180723 | pMYT070 | addgene full sequence | sequence record 369716 | Addgene NGS Result
GCAACAATTAATAGACTGGATGGAGGCGGATAAAGTTGCAGGACCACTTCTGCGCTCGGCCCTTCCGGCT
GGCTGGTTTATTGCTGATAAATCTGGAGCCGGTGAGCGTGGGTCCCGCGGTATCATTGCAGCACTGGGGC
CAGATGGTAAGCCCTCCCGTATCGTAGTTATCTACACGACGGGGAGTCAGGCAACTATGGATGAACGAAA
TAGACAGATCGCTGAGATAGGTGCCTCACTGATTAAGCATTGGTAACTGTCAGACCAAGTTTACTCATAT
ATACTTTAGATTGATTTAAAACTTCATTTTTAATTTAAAAGGATCTAGGTGAAGATCCTTTTTGATAATC
GCGGCCGCTGGACTGTTGTGATATGCCATATATGCAGTGGTGTTCGCCGGCGCTGGTTCCGGCTGTCTTG
CTTAGTTGTGAGTCGCCAGGCAGTCATCGGTATGATCTGTACATGATTCGTCAGTGTGAGCACCACTGAC
GAGCAGATTTCGCTGACATGAATATGCTGGTCCCTGCAGTCCTACTAGTGAAGCGTCTCATGCTGCATGG
CGGGCATAACCGCGATAATTCTACGTATCCGTCCACTCGTTGAGACGACACTCTAGATGTGGAATTCAGC
ACCTTTCCCACGTAAACGCGCTCGTCAACTGTAGACCCGAAAATCGTATCTGTGAGGAACGCCGTGCGAA
CCCTTTACCGAGAGGTGGAGCGAGTAGTATCCCGTCCGTAGAATCTGGTGCTTCCCTGAACTGCGTGAAA
TAGTCAACAGCCGACAATAACTGCGGCCGCACGGTTATCCACAGAATCAGGGGATAACGCAGGAAAGAAC
ATGTGAGCAAAAGGCCAGCAAAAGGCCAGGAACCGTAAAAAGGCCGCGTTGCTGGCGTTTTTCCATAGGC
TCCGCCCCCCTGACGAGCATCACAAAAATCGACGCTCAAGTCAGAGGTGGCGAAACCCGACAGGACTATA
AAGATACCAGGCGTTTCCCCCTGGAAGCTCCCTCGTGCGCTCTCCTGTTCCGACCCTGCCGCTTACCGGA
TACCTGTCCGCCTTTCTCCCTTCGGGAAGCGTGGCGCTTTCTCATAGCTCACGCTGTAGGTATCTCAGTT
CGGTGTAGGTCGTTCGCTCCAAGCTGGGCTGTGTGCACGAACCCCCCGTTCAGCCCGACCGCTGCGCCTT
ATCCGGTAACTATCGTCTTGAGTCCAACCCGGTAAGACACGACTTATCGCCACTGGCAGCAGCCACTGGT
AACAGGATTAGCAGAGCGAGGTATGTAGGCGGTGCTACAGAGTTCTTGAAGTGGTGGCCTAACTACGGCT
ACACTAGAAGAACAGTATTTGGTATCTGCGCTCTGCTGAAGCCAGTTACCTTCGGAAAAAGAGTTGGTAG
CTCTTGATCCGGCAAACAAACCACCGCTGGTAGCGGTGGTTTTTTTGTTTGCAAGCAGCAGATTACGCGC
AGAAAAAAAGGATCTCAAGAAGATCCTTTGATCTTTTCTACGGGGTCTGACGCTCAGTGGAACGAAAACT
CACGTTAAGGGATTTTGGTCATGACAGGTGGCACTTTTCGGGGAAATGTGCGCGGAACCCCTATTTGTTT
ATTTTTCTAAATACATTCAAATATGTATCCGCTCATGAGACAATAACCCTGATAAATGCTTCAATAATAT
TGAAAAAGGAAGAGTATGAGTATTCAACATTTCCGTGTCGCCCTTATTCCCTTTTTTGCGGCATTTTGCC
TTCCTGTTTTTGCTCACCCAGAAACGCTGGTGAAAGTAAAAGATGCTGAAGATCAGTTGGGTGCACGAGT
GGGTTACATCGAACTGGATCTCAACAGCGGTAAGATCCTTGAGAGTTTTCGCCCCGAAGAACGTTTTCCA
ATGATGAGCACTTTTAAAGTTCTGCTATGTGGCGCGGTATTATCCCGTATTGACGCCGGGCAAGAGCAAC
TCGGTCGCCGCATACACTATTCTCAGAATGACTTGGTTGAGTACTCACCAGTCACAGAAAAGCATCTTAC
GGATGGCATGACAGTAAGAGAATTATGCAGTGCTGCCATAACCATGAGTGATAACACTGCGGCCAACTTA
CTTCTGACAACGATCGGAGGACCGAAGGAGCTAACCGCTTTTTTGCACAACATGGGGGATCATGTAACTC
GCCTTGATCGTTGGGAACCGGAGCTGAATGAAGCCATACCAAACGACGAGCGTGACACCACGATGCCTGT
AGCAATGGCAACAACGTTGCGCAAACTATTAACTGGCGAACTACTTACTCTAGCTTCCCG
Features (pLannotate 1.2.2; 3 found; start..end, strand, type, name):
    900..1488    -  rep_origin     ori: high-copy-number ColE1/pMB1/pBR322/pUC origin of replication
   1591..1695    +  promoter       AmpR promoter: bla
   1696..256     +  CDS            AmpR (across the origin): β-lactamase; bla; confers resistance to ampicillin, carbenicillin, and related antibiotics
