[The description below was written by a language model from this plasmid's Addgene catalogue record and pLannotate feature annotations shown in this document.]
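Description:
pMYT070 is a small synthetic-biology plasmid of about 2.3 kb. It belongs to the Multiplex Yeast Toolkit (MYT), an extension of the MoClo-style Yeast Toolkit (YTK) for hierarchical Golden Gate assembly of constructs for Saccharomyces cerevisiae. It is built on the pYTK095 backbone, a bacterial cassette-level vector. The annotated features show only the elements needed for propagation in E. coli: a high-copy ColE1/pMB1/pUC-type origin of replication, and the bla gene for β-lactamase with its own promoter, which confers ampicillin resistance. No yeast origin, yeast selection marker or expression elements are annotated, which suggests an assembly intermediate held in bacteria rather than a vector used directly in yeast.

The payload is recorded as the "7/E Spacer Cassette", a synthetic insert flanked by the ConL7 left connector and the ConRE right connector. In the YTK/MYT scheme, connector parts define the order in which individual cassettes are joined into a multigene plasmid: each cassette's right connector matches the left connector of the next, and the "E" connector marks the end of the array. A spacer cassette is a non-coding stand-in for a transcription unit. This one would bridge position 7 to the end position, allowing a multigene assembly to close when fewer cassettes are used than the destination format accommodates. The feature table does not annotate the spacer or the connectors. The record also gives no details of the spacer's composition or of the restriction sites used, so the description of the insert rests on the catalogue fields alone.
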