Addgene plasmid #180723: pMYT070
Purpose: Spacer cassette with ConL7 and ConRE connectors to be used in the Dueber YTK and Ellis MYT systems
Depositing lab: Tom Ellis. Depositing organization: Imperial College London. Publication: A Multiplex MoClo Toolkit for Extensive and Flexible Engineering of Saccharomyces cerevisiae. Shaw WM, Khalil AS, Ellis T. ACS Synth Biol. 2023 Nov 6. doi: 10.1021/acssynbio.3c00423. PubMed 37930278.
Backbone
  Vector backbone: pYTK095
  Backbone manufacturer: John Dueber
  Vector type: Synthetic Biology
Growth in bacteria
  Bacterial resistance: Ampicillin, 100 μg/mL
  Growth temperature: 37°C
  Growth strain: DH5alpha
  Copy number: High Copy
Gene/Insert
  Gene/Insert name: 7/E Spacer Cassette
  Species: Synthetic
  Cloning method: Restriction Enzyme; 5′ cloning site Unknown (unknown if destroyed)
Terms and licenses: Academic/Nonprofit Terms; Industry Terms: Not Available to Industry
How to cite: pMYT070 was a gift from Tom Ellis (Addgene plasmid # 180723 ; http://n2t.net/addgene:180723 ; RRID:Addgene_180723)
